>Addgene plasmid #78583 | pcDNA 3.1(+) eGFP p6 K27R | addgene full sequence | sequence record 153772 | Addgene assembled full plasmid sequence
GACGGATCGGGAGATCTCCCGATCCCCTATGGTGCACTCTCAGTACAATCTGCTCTGATGCCGCATAGTT
AAGCCAGTATCTGCTCCCTGCTTGTGTGTTGGAGGTCGCTGAGTAGTGCGCGAGCAAAATTTAAGCTACA
ACAAGGCAAGGCTTGACCGACAATTGCATGAAGAATCTGCTTAGGGTTAGGCGTTTTGCGCTGCTTCGCG
ATGTACGGGCCAGATATACGCGTTGACATTGATTATTGACTAGTTATTAATAGTAATCAATTACGGGGTC
ATTAGTTCATAGCCCATATATGGAGTTCCGCGTTACATAACTTACGGTAAATGGCCCGCCTGGCTGACCG
CCCAACGACCCCCGCCCATTGACGTCAATAATGACGTATGTTCCCATAGTAACGCCAATAGGGACTTTCC
ATTGACGTCAATGGGTGGAGTATTTACGGTAAACTGCCCACTTGGCAGTACATCAAGTGTATCATATGCC
AAGTACGCCCCCTATTGACGTCAATGACGGTAAATGGCCCGCCTGGCATTATGCCCAGTACATGACCTTA
TGGGACTTTCCTACTTGGCAGTACATCTACGTATTAGTCATCGCTATTACCATGGTGATGCGGTTTTGGC
AGTACATCAATGGGCGTGGATAGCGGTTTGACTCACGGGGATTTCCAAGTCTCCACCCCATTGACGTCAA
TGGGAGTTTGTTTTGGCACCAAAATCAACGGGACTTTCCAAAATGTCGTAACAACTCCGCCCCATTGACG
CAAATGGGCGGTAGGCGTGTACGGTGGGAGGTCTATATAAGCAGAGCTCTCTGGCTAACTAGAGAACCCA
CTGCTTACTGGCTTATCGAAATTAATACGACTCACTATAGGGAGACCCAAGCTGGCTAGCATGGTGAGCA
AGGGCGAGGAGCTGTTCACCGGGGTGGTGCCCATCCTGGTCGAGCTGGACGGCGACGTAAACGGCCACAA
GTTCAGCGTGTCTGGCGAGGGCGAGGGCGATGCCACCTACGGCAAGCTGACCCTGAAGTTCATCTGCACC
ACCGGCAAGCTGCCCGTGCCCTGGCCCACCCTCGTGACCACCCTGACCTACGGCGTGCAGTGCTTCAGCC
GCTACCCCGACCACATGAAGCAGCACGACTTCTTCAAGTCCGCCATGCCCGAAGGCTACGTCCAGGAGCG
CACCATCTTCTTCAAGGACGACGGCAACTACAAGACCCGCGCCGAGGTGAAGTTCGAGGGCGACACCCTG
GTGAACCGCATCGAGCTGAAGGGCATCGACTTCAAGGAGGACGGCAACATCCTGGGGCACAAGCTGGAGT
ACAACTACAACAGCCACAACGTCTATATCATGGCCGACAAGCAGAAGAACGGCATCAAGGCGAACTTCAA
GATCCGCCACAACATCGAGGACGGCAGCGTGCAGCTCGCCGACCACTACCAGCAGAACACCCCCATCGGC
GACGGCCCCGTGCTGCTGCCCGACAACCACTACCTGAGCACCCAGTCCGCCCTGAGCAAAGACCCCAACG
AGAAGCGCGATCACATGGTCCTGCTGGAGTTCGTGACCGCCGCCGGGATCACTCTCGGCATGGACGAGCT
GTACAAGAGATCTGTTAACTCGAGAGCGGCCGCCATGGGACTTCAGAGCAGACCAGAGCCAACAGCCCCA
CCAGAAGAGAGCTTCAGGTCTGGGGTAGAGACAACAACTCCCCCTCAAAGACAAGAACCTATAGACAAGG
AACTGTATCCTTTAACTTCCCTCAGATCACTCTTTGGCAACGACCCCTCGTCACAATAACTCGACCTCGA
GGGGGGGCCCGGTACCGAGCTCGGATCCACTAGTCCAGTGTGGTGGAATTCTGCAGATATCCAGCACAGT
GGCGGCCGCTCGAGTCTAGAGGGCCCGTTTAAACCCGCTGATCAGCCTCGACTGTGCCTTCTAGTTGCCA
GCCATCTGTTGTTTGCCCCTCCCCCGTGCCTTCCTTGACCCTGGAAGGTGCCACTCCCACTGTCCTTTCC
TAATAAAATGAGGAAATTGCATCGCATTGTCTGAGTAGGTGTCATTCTATTCTGGGGGGTGGGGTGGGGC
AGGACAGCAAGGGGGAGGATTGGGAAGACAATAGCAGGCATGCTGGGGATGCGGTGGGCTCTATGGCTTC
TGAGGCGGAAAGAACCAGCTGGGGCTCTAGGGGGTATCCCC
[124 nt withheld, positions 2212-2335]
C
[91 nt withheld, positions 2337-2427]
A
[49 nt withheld, positions 2429-2477]
CCTTTGACGTTGGAGTCCACGTTCTTT
[37 nt withheld, positions 2505-2541]
ACCCTATCTCGGTCTATTCTTTTGATTTATAAGGGATTTTGCCGATTTCGGCCTATTGGTTAAAAAATGA
GCTGATTTAACAAAAATTTAACGCGAATTAATTCTGTGGAATGTGTGTCAGTTAGGGTGTGGAAAGTCCC
CAGGCTCCCCAGCAGGCAGAAGTATGCAAAGCATGCATCTCAATTAGTCAGCAACCAGGTGTGGAAAGTC
CCCAGGCTCCCCAGCAGGCAGAAGTATGCAAAGCATGCATCTCAATTAGTCAGCAACCATAGTCCCGCCC
CTAACTCCGCCCATCCCGCCCCTAACTCCGCCCAGTTCCGCCCATTCTCCGCCCCATGGCTGACTAATTT
TTTTTATTTATGCAGAGGCCGAGGCCGCCTCTGCCTCTGAGCTATTCCAGAAGTAGTGAGGAGGCTTTTT
TGGAGGCCTAGGCTTTTGCAAAAAGCTCCCGGGAGCTTGTATATCCATTTTCGGATCTGATCAAGAGACA
GGATGAGGATCGTTTCGCATGATTGAACAAGATGGATTGCACGCAGGTTCTCCGGCCGCTTGGGTGGAGA
GGCTATTCGGCTATGACTGGGCACAACAGACAATCGGCTGCTCTGATGCCGCCGTGTTCCGGCTGTCAGC
GCAGGGGCGCCCGGTTCTTTTTGTCAAGACCGACCTGTCCGGTGCCCTGAATGAACTGCAGGACGAGGCA
GCGCGGCTATCGTGGCTGGCCACGACGGGCGTTCCTTGCGCAGCTGTGCTCGACGTTGTCACTGAAGCGG
GAAGGGACTGGCTGCTATTGGGCGAAGTGCCGGGGCAGGATCTCCTGTCATCTCACCTTGCTCCTGCCGA
GAAAGTATCCATCATGGCTGATGCAATGCGGCGGCTGCATACGCTTGATCCGGCTACCTGCCCATTCGAC
CACCAAGCGAAACATCGCATCGAGCGAGCACGTACTCGGATGGAAGCCGGTCTTGTCGATCAGGATGATC
TGGACGAAGAGCATCAGGGGCTCGCGCCAGCCGAACTGTTCGCCAGGCTCAAGGCGCGCATGCCCGACGG
CGAGGATCTCGTCGTGACCCATGGCGATGCCTGCTTGCCGAATATCATGGTGGAAAATGGCCGCTTTTCT
GGATTCATCGACTGTGGCCGGCTGGGTGTGGCGGACCGCTATCAGGACATAGCGTTGGCTACCCGTGATA
TTGCTGAAGAGCTTGGCGGCGAATGGGCTGACCGCTTCCTCGTGCTTTACGGTATCGCCGCTCCCGATTC
GCAGCGCATCGCCTTCTATCGCCTTCTTGACGAGTTCTTCTGAGCGGGACTCTGGGGTTCGAAATGACCG
ACCAAGCGACGCCCAACCTGCCATCACGAGATTTCGATTCCACCGCCGCCTTCTATGAAAGGTTGGGCTT
CGGAATCGTTTTCCGGGACGCCGGCTGGATGATCCTCCAGCGCGGGGATCTCATGCTGGAGTTCTTCGCC
CACCCCAACTTGTTTATTGCAGCTTATAATGGTTACAAATAAAGCAATAGCATCACAAATTTCACAAATA
AAGCATTTTTTTCACTGCATTCTAGTTGTGGTTTGTCCAAACTCATCAATGTATCTTATCATGTCTGTAT
ACCGTCGACCTCTAGCTAGAGCTTGGCGTAATCATGGTCATAGCTGTTTCCTGTGTGAAATTGTTATCCG
CTCACAATTCCACACAACATACGAGCCGGAAGCATAAAGTGTAAAGCCTGGGGTGCCTAATGAGTGAGCT
AACTCACATTAATTGCGTTGCGCTCACTGCCCGCTTTCCAGTCGGGAAACCTGTCGTGCCAGCTGCATTA
ATGAATCGGCCAACGCGCGGGGAGAGGCGGTTTGCGTATTGGGCGCTCTTCCGCTTCCTCGCTCACTGAC
TCGCTGCGCTCGGTCGTTCGGCTGCGGCGAGCGGTATCAGCTCACTCAAAGGCGGTAATACGGTTATCCA
CAGAATCAGGGGATAACGCAGGAAAGAACATGTGAGCAAAAGGCCAGCAAAAGGCCAGGAACCGTAAAAA
GGCCGCGTTGCTGGCGTTTTTCCATAGGCTCCGCCCCCCTGACGAGCATCACAAAAATCGACGCTCAAGT
CAGAGGTGGCGAAACCCGACAGGACTATAAAGATACCAGGCGTTTCCCCCTGGAAGCTCCCTCGTGCGCT
CTCCTGTTCCGACCCTGCCGCTTACCGGATACCTGTCCGCCTTTCTCCCTTCGGGAAGCGTGGCGCTTTC
TCATAGCTCACGCTGTAGGTATCTCAGTTCGGTGTAGGTCGTTCGCTCCAAGCTGGGCTGTGTGCACGAA
CCCCCCGTTCAGCCCGACCGCTGCGCCTTATCCGGTAACTATCGTCTTGAGTCCAACCCGGTAAGACACG
ACTTATCGCCACTGGCAGCAGCCACTGGTAACAGGATTAGCAGAGCGAGGTATGTAGGCGGTGCTACAGA
GTTCTTGAAGTGGTGGCCTAACTACGGCTACACTAGAAGAACAGTATTTGGTATCTGCGCTCTGCTGAAG
CCAGTTACCTTCGGAAAAAGAGTTGGTAGCTCTTGATCCGGCAAACAAACCACCGCTGGTAGCGGTTTTT
TTGTTTGCAAGCAGCAGATTACGCGCAGAAAAAAAGGATCTCAAGAAGATCCTTTGATCTTTTCTACGGG
GTCTGACGCTCAGTGGAACGAAAACTCACGTTAAGGGATTTTGGTCATGAGATTATCAAAAAGGATCTTC
ACCTAGATCCTTTTAAATTAAAAATGAAGTTTTAAATCAATCTAAAGTATATATGAGTAAACTTGGTCTG
ACAGTTACCAATGCTTAATCAGTGAGGCACCTATCTCAGCGATCTGTCTATTTCGTTCATCCATAGTTGC
CTGACTCCCCGTCGTGTAGATAACTACGATACGGGAGGGCTTACCATCTGGCCCCAGTGCTGCAATGATA
CCGCGAGACCCACGCTCACCGGCTCCAGATTTATCAGCAATAAACCAGCCAGCCGGAAGGGCCGAGCGCA
GAAGTGGTCCTGCAACTTTATCCGCCTCCATCCAGTCTATTAATTGTTGCCGGGAAGCTAGAGTAAGTAG
TTCGCCAGTTAATAGTTTGCGCAACGTTGTTGCCATTGCTACAGGCATCGTGGTGTCACGCTCGTCGTTT
GGTATGGCTTCATTCAGCTCCGGTTCCCAACGATCAAGGCGAGTTACATGATCCCCCATGTTGTGCAAAA
AAGCGGTTAGCTCCTTCGGTCCTCCGATCGTTGTCAGAAGTAAGTTGGCCGCAGTGTTATCACTCATGGT
TATGGCAGCACTGCATAATTCTCTTACTGTCATGCCATCCGTAAGATGCTTTTCTGTGACTGGTGAGTAC
TCAACCAAGTCATTCTGAGAATAGTGTATGCGGCGACCGAGTTGCTCTTGCCCGGCGTCAATACGGGATA
ATACCGCGCCACATAGCAGAACTTTAAAAGTGCTCATCATTGGAAAACGTTCTTCGGGGCGAAAACTCTC
AAGGATCTTACCGCTGTTGAGATCCAGTTCGATGTAACCCACTCGTGCACCCAACTGATCTTCAGCATCT
TTTACTTTCACCAGCGTTTCTGGGTGAGCAAAAACAGGAAGGCAAAATGCCGCAAAAAAGGGAATAAGGG
CGACACGGAAATGTTGAATACTCATACTCTTCCTTTTTCAATATTATTGAAGCATTTATCAGGGTTATTG
TCTCATGAGCGGATACATATTTGAATGTATTTAGAAAAATAAACAAATAGGGGTTCCGCGCACATTTCCC
CGAAAAGTGCCACCTGACGTC
Features (pLannotate 1.2.2; 22 found; start..end, strand, type, name):
     28..80      -  misc_feature   bom (fragment): basis of mobility region from pBR322
    235..614     +  enhancer       CMV enhancer: human cytomegalovirus immediate early enhancer
    615..818     +  promoter       CMV promoter: human cytomegalovirus (CMV) immediate early promoter
    814..847     +  LTR            5' LTR (truncated) (fragment): truncated 5' long terminal repeat (LTR) from HIV-1
    863..881     +  promoter       T7 promoter: promoter for bacteriophage T7 RNA polymerase
    901..1617    +  CDS            EGFP: EGFP is a basic (constitutively fluorescent) green fluorescent protein published in 1996, derived from Aequorea victoria. It is reported to be a rapidly-maturing weak dimer with moderate acid sensitivity.
   1651..1806    +  CDS            gag (fragment): GAG_HV1H2 - Experimental evidence at protein level: Swiss-Prot protein existence level 1. [p6-gag]: Plays a role in budding of the assembled particle by interacting with the host class E VPS proteins TSG101 and PDCD6IP/AIP1. From Human immunodeficiency virus type 1 group M subtype B (isolate HXB2) (HIV-1).
   1811..1836    +  misc_feature   MCS (fragment): pBluescript multiple cloning site
   1942..2166    +  polyA_signal   bGH poly(A) signal: bovine growth hormone polyadenylation signal
   2170..2191    +  promoter       SV40 promoter (fragment): SV40 enhancer and early promoter
   2212..2640    +  rep_origin     f1 ori (sequence partly withheld): f1 bacteriophage origin of replication; arrow indicates direction of (+) strand synthesis
   2654..2983    +  promoter       SV40 promoter: SV40 enhancer and early promoter
   3050..3841    +  CDS            neo: KKA2_KLEPN - Also known as kan, nptII. Experimental evidence at protein level: Swiss-Prot protein existence level 1. Resistance to kanamycin, neomycin, paromomycin, ribostamycin, butirosin and gentamicin B. From Klebsiella pneumoniae.
   3865..4023    +  CDS            ble (fragment): BLE_KLEPN - Experimental evidence at protein level: Swiss-Prot protein existence level 1. Binding protein with a strong affinity to the bleomycin family of antibiotics. Binds to CL990; an antimitotic-antibiotic compound. From Klebsiella pneumoniae.
   4018..4139    +  polyA_signal   SV40 poly(A) signal: SV40 polyadenylation signal
   4212..4228    -  protein_bind   lac operator: The lac repressor binds to the lac operator to inhibit transcription in E. coli. This inhibition can be relieved by adding lactose or isopropyl-β-D-thiogalactopyranoside (IPTG). lac repressor encoded by lacI
   4236..4266    -  promoter       lac promoter: promoter for the E. coli lac operon
   4281..4302    -  protein_bind   CAP binding site: CAP binding activates transcription in the presence of cAMP. E. coli catabolite activator protein
   4315..4407    -  CDS            lacI (fragment): lac repressor; lacI; The lac repressor binds to the lac operator to inhibit transcription in E. coli. This inhibition can be relieved by adding lactose or isopropyl-β-D-thiogalactopyranoside (IPTG).
   4590..5175    -  rep_origin     ori: high-copy-number ColE1/pMB1/pBR322/pUC origin of replication
   5346..6206    -  CDS            AmpR: β-lactamase; bla; confers resistance to ampicillin, carbenicillin, and related antibiotics
   6207..6311    -  promoter       AmpR promoter: bla
