[The description below was written by a language model from this plasmid's Addgene catalogue record and pLannotate feature annotations shown in this document.]
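Description:
pcDNA 3.1(+) eGFP p6 K27R is a mammalian expression plasmid built on the pcDNA 3.1(+) backbone that produces a fusion of enhanced green fluorescent protein to the p6 domain of HIV-1 Gag. It is propagated in E. coli as a high-copy plasmid through a ColE1/pUC-type origin, with ampicillin selection from the β-lactamase gene. An f1 origin is also present. For selection in mammalian cells, the backbone carries a neomycin phosphotransferase cassette driven by the SV40 enhancer/early promoter and terminated by an SV40 polyadenylation signal. The catalogue lists a total size of 6278 bp, while the assembled sequence record is slightly longer at 6342 nt.

The expression cassette uses the human cytomegalovirus immediate-early enhancer and promoter, followed by a T7 promoter typical of this backbone. The EGFP coding sequence comes next, and after a short linker region there is a fragment annotated as the p6 portion of Gag from the HIV-1 HXB2 isolate. Transcripts are terminated by the bovine growth hormone polyadenylation signal. The p6 sequence carries four recorded G-to-A changes described as conservative, plus the K27R substitution that replaces lysine 27 with arginine. The catalogue lists the insert species as human, although the p6 segment is viral and EGFP derives from Aequorea victoria.

p6 contributes to budding of assembled virus particles by engaging the host factors TSG101 and AIP1. The associated publication concerns covalent modification of p6 by SUMO-1, so this lysine-to-arginine mutant presumably serves to test the role of that residue in the modification, alongside a wild-type fusion. The record itself states only that the plasmid expresses the mutant GFP-p6 in mammalian cells.
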