Addgene plasmid #78583: pcDNA 3.1(+) eGFP p6 K27R
Purpose: Expresses GFP p6 with K27R mutation in mammalian cells
Depositing lab: Jeremy Luban. Depositing organization: Columbia University. Publication: Covalent modification of human immunodeficiency virus type 1 p6 by SUMO-1. Gurer C, Berthoux L, Luban J. J Virol. 2005 Jan;79(2):910-7. 10.1128/JVI.79.2.910-917.2005 PubMed 15613319.
Backbone
  Vector backbone: pcDNA 3.1(+)
  Backbone size w/o insert (bp): 5428
  Total vector size (bp): 6278
  Vector type: Mammalian Expression
Growth in bacteria
  Bacterial resistance: Ampicillin, 100 μg/mL
  Growth temperature: 37°C
  Growth strain: DH5alpha
  Copy number: High Copy
Gene/Insert
  Gene/Insert name: eGFP p6
  Species: H. sapiens (human)
  Insert size (bp): 850
  Mutation: HIV-1 HXB2 p6 with conservative mutations (G78A, G81A, G84A, G87A); K27R
Terms and licenses: Academic/Nonprofit Terms; Industry Terms: Not Available to Industry
How to cite: pcDNA 3.1(+) eGFP p6 K27R was a gift from Jeremy Luban (Addgene plasmid # 78583 ; http://n2t.net/addgene:78583 ; RRID:Addgene_78583)
