>Addgene plasmid #78583 | pcDNA 3.1(+) eGFP p6 K27R | depositor partial sequence | sequence record 146682 | pcDNA 3.1(+)
GACGGATCGGGAGATCTCCCGATCCCCTATGGTGCACTCTCAGTACAATCTGCTCTGATGCCGCATAGTT
AAGCCAGTATCTGCTCCCTGCTTGTGTGTTGGAGGTCGCTGAGTAGTGCGCGAGCAAAATTTAAGCTACA
ACAAGGCAAGGCTTGACCGACAATTGCATGAAGAATCTGCTTAGGGTTAGGCGTTTTGCGCTGCTTCGCG
ATGTACGGGCCAGATATACGCGTTGACATTGATTATTGACTAGTTATTAATAGTAATCAATTACGGGGTC
ATTAGTTCATAGCCCATATATGGAGTTCCGCGTTACATAACTTACGGTAAATGGCCCGCCTGGCTGACCG
CCCAACGACCCCCGCCCATTGACGTCAATAATGACGTATGTTCCCATAGTAACGCCAATAGGGACTTTCC
ATTGACGTCAATGGGTGGAGTATTTACGGTAAACTGCCCACTTGGCAGTACATCAAGTGTATCATATGCC
AAGTACGCCCCCTATTGACGTCAATGACGGTAAATGGCCCGCCTGGCATTATGCCCAGTACATGACCTTA
TGGGACTTTCCTACTTGGCAGTACATCTACGTATTAGTCATCGCTATTACCATGGTGATGCGGTTTTGGC
AGTACATCAATGGGCGTGGATAGCGGTTTGACTCACGGGGATTTCCAAGTCTCCACCCCATTGACGTCAA
TGGGAGTTTGTTTTGGCACCAAAATCAACGGGACTTTCCAAAATGTCGTAACAACTCCGCCCCATTGACG
CAAATGGGCGGTAGGCGTGTACGGTGGGAGGTCTATATAAGCAGAGCTCTCTGGCTAACTAGAGAACCCA
CTGCTTACTGGCTTATCGAAATTAATACGACTCACTATAGGGAGACCCAAGCTGGCTAGCGTTTAAACTT
AAGCTTGGTACCGAGCTCGGATCCACTAGTCCAGTGTGGTGGAATTCTGCAGATATCCAGCACAGTGGCG
GCCGCTCGAGTCTAGAGGGCCCGTTTAAACCCGCTGATCAGCCTCGACTGTGCCTTCTAGTTGCCAGCCA
TCTGTTGTTTGCCCCTCCCCCGTGCCTTCCTTGACCCTGGAAGGTGCCACTCCCACTGTCCTTTCCTAAT
AAAATGAGGAAATTGCATCGCATTGTCTGAGTAGGTGTCATTCTATTCTGGGGGGTGGGGTGGGGCAGGA
CAGCAAGGGGGAGGATTGGGAAGACAATAGCAGGCATGCTGGGGATGCGGTGGGCTCTATGGCTTCTGAG
GCGGAAAGAACCAGCTGGGGCTCTAGGGGGTATCCCC
[124 nt withheld, positions 1298-1421]
C
[91 nt withheld, positions 1423-1513]
A
[49 nt withheld, positions 1515-1563]
CCTTTGACGTTGGAGTCCACGTTCTTT
[37 nt withheld, positions 1591-1627]
ACCCTATCTCGGTCTATTCTTTTGATTTATAAGGGATTTTGCCGATTTCGGCCTATTGGTTAAAAAATGA
GCTGATTTAACAAAAATTTAACGCGAATTAATTCTGTGGAATGTGTGTCAGTTAGGGTGTGGAAAGTCCC
CAGGCTCCCCAGCAGGCAGAAGTATGCAAAGCATGCATCTCAATTAGTCAGCAACCAGGTGTGGAAAGTC
CCCAGGCTCCCCAGCAGGCAGAAGTATGCAAAGCATGCATCTCAATTAGTCAGCAACCATAGTCCCGCCC
CTAACTCCGCCCATCCCGCCCCTAACTCCGCCCAGTTCCGCCCATTCTCCGCCCCATGGCTGACTAATTT
TTTTTATTTATGCAGAGGCCGAGGCCGCCTCTGCCTCTGAGCTATTCCAGAAGTAGTGAGGAGGCTTTTT
TGGAGGCCTAGGCTTTTGCAAAAAGCTCCCGGGAGCTTGTATATCCATTTTCGGATCTGATCAAGAGACA
GGATGAGGATCGTTTCGCATGATTGAACAAGATGGATTGCACGCAGGTTCTCCGGCCGCTTGGGTGGAGA
GGCTATTCGGCTATGACTGGGCACAACAGACAATCGGCTGCTCTGATGCCGCCGTGTTCCGGCTGTCAGC
GCAGGGGCGCCCGGTTCTTTTTGTCAAGACCGACCTGTCCGGTGCCCTGAATGAACTGCAGGACGAGGCA
GCGCGGCTATCGTGGCTGGCCACGACGGGCGTTCCTTGCGCAGCTGTGCTCGACGTTGTCACTGAAGCGG
GAAGGGACTGGCTGCTATTGGGCGAAGTGCCGGGGCAGGATCTCCTGTCATCTCACCTTGCTCCTGCCGA
GAAAGTATCCATCATGGCTGATGCAATGCGGCGGCTGCATACGCTTGATCCGGCTACCTGCCCATTCGAC
CACCAAGCGAAACATCGCATCGAGCGAGCACGTACTCGGATGGAAGCCGGTCTTGTCGATCAGGATGATC
TGGACGAAGAGCATCAGGGGCTCGCGCCAGCCGAACTGTTCGCCAGGCTCAAGGCGCGCATGCCCGACGG
CGAGGATCTCGTCGTGACCCATGGCGATGCCTGCTTGCCGAATATCATGGTGGAAAATGGCCGCTTTTCT
GGATTCATCGACTGTGGCCGGCTGGGTGTGGCGGACCGCTATCAGGACATAGCGTTGGCTACCCGTGATA
TTGCTGAAGAGCTTGGCGGCGAATGGGCTGACCGCTTCCTCGTGCTTTACGGTATCGCCGCTCCCGATTC
GCAGCGCATCGCCTTCTATCGCCTTCTTGACGAGTTCTTCTGAGCGGGACTCTGGGGTTCGAAATGACCG
ACCAAGCGACGCCCAACCTGCCATCACGAGATTTCGATTCCACCGCCGCCTTCTATGAAAGGTTGGGCTT
CGGAATCGTTTTCCGGGACGCCGGCTGGATGATCCTCCAGCGCGGGGATCTCATGCTGGAGTTCTTCGCC
CACCCCAACTTGTTTATTGCAGCTTATAATGGTTACAAATAAAGCAATAGCATCACAAATTTCACAAATA
AAGCATTTTTTTCACTGCATTCTAGTTGTGGTTTGTCCAAACTCATCAATGTATCTTATCATGTCTGTAT
ACCGTCGACCTCTAGCTAGAGCTTGGCGTAATCATGGTCATAGCTGTTTCCTGTGTGAAATTGTTATCCG
CTCACAATTCCACACAACATACGAGCCGGAAGCATAAAGTGTAAAGCCTGGGGTGCCTAATGAGTGAGCT
AACTCACATTAATTGCGTTGCGCTCACTGCCCGCTTTCCAGTCGGGAAACCTGTCGTGCCAGCTGCATTA
ATGAATCGGCCAACGCGCGGGGAGAGGCGGTTTGCGTATTGGGCGCTCTTCCGCTTCCTCGCTCACTGAC
TCGCTGCGCTCGGTCGTTCGGCTGCGGCGAGCGGTATCAGCTCACTCAAAGGCGGTAATACGGTTATCCA
CAGAATCAGGGGATAACGCAGGAAAGAACATGTGAGCAAAAGGCCAGCAAAAGGCCAGGAACCGTAAAAA
GGCCGCGTTGCTGGCGTTTTTCCATAGGCTCCGCCCCCCTGACGAGCATCACAAAAATCGACGCTCAAGT
CAGAGGTGGCGAAACCCGACAGGACTATAAAGATACCAGGCGTTTCCCCCTGGAAGCTCCCTCGTGCGCT
CTCCTGTTCCGACCCTGCCGCTTACCGGATACCTGTCCGCCTTTCTCCCTTCGGGAAGCGTGGCGCTTTC
TCATAGCTCACGCTGTAGGTATCTCAGTTCGGTGTAGGTCGTTCGCTCCAAGCTGGGCTGTGTGCACGAA
CCCCCCGTTCAGCCCGACCGCTGCGCCTTATCCGGTAACTATCGTCTTGAGTCCAACCCGGTAAGACACG
ACTTATCGCCACTGGCAGCAGCCACTGGTAACAGGATTAGCAGAGCGAGGTATGTAGGCGGTGCTACAGA
GTTCTTGAAGTGGTGGCCTAACTACGGCTACACTAGAAGAACAGTATTTGGTATCTGCGCTCTGCTGAAG
CCAGTTACCTTCGGAAAAAGAGTTGGTAGCTCTTGATCCGGCAAACAAACCACCGCTGGTAGCGGTTTTT
TTGTTTGCAAGCAGCAGATTACGCGCAGAAAAAAAGGATCTCAAGAAGATCCTTTGATCTTTTCTACGGG
GTCTGACGCTCAGTGGAACGAAAACTCACGTTAAGGGATTTTGGTCATGAGATTATCAAAAAGGATCTTC
ACCTAGATCCTTTTAAATTAAAAATGAAGTTTTAAATCAATCTAAAGTATATATGAGTAAACTTGGTCTG
ACAGTTACCAATGCTTAATCAGTGAGGCACCTATCTCAGCGATCTGTCTATTTCGTTCATCCATAGTTGC
CTGACTCCCCGTCGTGTAGATAACTACGATACGGGAGGGCTTACCATCTGGCCCCAGTGCTGCAATGATA
CCGCGAGACCCACGCTCACCGGCTCCAGATTTATCAGCAATAAACCAGCCAGCCGGAAGGGCCGAGCGCA
GAAGTGGTCCTGCAACTTTATCCGCCTCCATCCAGTCTATTAATTGTTGCCGGGAAGCTAGAGTAAGTAG
TTCGCCAGTTAATAGTTTGCGCAACGTTGTTGCCATTGCTACAGGCATCGTGGTGTCACGCTCGTCGTTT
GGTATGGCTTCATTCAGCTCCGGTTCCCAACGATCAAGGCGAGTTACATGATCCCCCATGTTGTGCAAAA
AAGCGGTTAGCTCCTTCGGTCCTCCGATCGTTGTCAGAAGTAAGTTGGCCGCAGTGTTATCACTCATGGT
TATGGCAGCACTGCATAATTCTCTTACTGTCATGCCATCCGTAAGATGCTTTTCTGTGACTGGTGAGTAC
TCAACCAAGTCATTCTGAGAATAGTGTATGCGGCGACCGAGTTGCTCTTGCCCGGCGTCAATACGGGATA
ATACCGCGCCACATAGCAGAACTTTAAAAGTGCTCATCATTGGAAAACGTTCTTCGGGGCGAAAACTCTC
AAGGATCTTACCGCTGTTGAGATCCAGTTCGATGTAACCCACTCGTGCACCCAACTGATCTTCAGCATCT
TTTACTTTCACCAGCGTTTCTGGGTGAGCAAAAACAGGAAGGCAAAATGCCGCAAAAAAGGGAATAAGGG
CGACACGGAAATGTTGAATACTCATACTCTTCCTTTTTCAATATTATTGAAGCATTTATCAGGGTTATTG
TCTCATGAGCGGATACATATTTGAATGTATTTAGAAAAATAAACAAATAGGGGTTCCGCGCACATTTCCC
CGAAAAGTGCCACCTGACGTC
