>Addgene plasmid #78583 | pcDNA 3.1(+) eGFP p6 K27R | addgene partial sequence | sequence record 153769 | CMV-F 5'-CGCAAATGGGCGGTAGGCGTG-3'
CTATATAAGCAGAGCTCTCTGGCTAACTAGAGAACCCACTGCTTACTGGCTTATCGAAATTAATACGACT
CACTATAGGGAGACCCAAGCTGGCTAGCATGGTGAGCAAGGGCGAGGAGCTGTTCACCGGGGTGGTGCCC
ATCCTGGTCGAGCTGGACGGCGACGTAAACGGCCACAAGTTCAGCGTGTCTGGCGAGGGCGAGGGCGATG
CCACCTACGGCAAGCTGACCCTGAAGTTCATCTGCACCACCGGCAAGCTGCCCGTGCCCTGGCCCACCCT
CGTGACCACCCTGACCTACGGCGTGCAGTGCTTCAGCCGCTACCCCGACCACATGAAGCAGCACGACTTC
TTCAAGTCCGCCATGCCCGAAGGCTACGTCCAGGAGCGCACCATCTTCTTCAAGGACGACGGCAACTACA
AGACCCGCGCCGAGGTGAAGTTCGAGGGCGACACCCTGGTGAACCGCATCGAGCTGAAGGGCATCGACTT
CAAGGAGGACGGCAACATCCTGGGGCACAAGCTGGAGTACAACTACAACAGCCACAACGTCTATATCATG
GCCGACAAGCAGAAGAACGGCATCAAGGCGAACTTCAAGATCCGCCACAACATCGAGGACGGCAGCGTGC
AGCTCGCCGACCACTACCAGCAGAACACCCCCATCGGCGACGGCCCCGTGCTGCTGCCCGACAACCACTA
CCTGAGCACCCAGTCCGCCCTGAGCAAAGACCCCAACGAGAAGCGCGATCACATGGTCCTGCTGGAGTTC
GTGACCGCCGCCGGGATCACTCTCGGCATGGACGAGCTGTACAAGAGATCTGTTAACTCGAGAGCGGCCG
CCATGGGACTTCAGAGCAGACCAGAGCCAACAGCCCCACCAGAAGAGAGCTTCAGGTCTGGGGTAGAGAC
AACAACTCCCCCTCAAAGACAAGAACCTATAGACAAGGAACTGTATCCTTTAACTTCCCTCAGA
