>Addgene plasmid #78583 | pcDNA 3.1(+) eGFP p6 K27R | addgene partial sequence | sequence record 153770 | BGH-rev 5'-TAGAAGGCACAGTCGAGG-3'
GTTTAAACGGGCCCTCTAGACTCGAGCGGCCGCCACTGTGCTGGATATCTGCAGAATTCCACCACACTGG
ACTAGTGGATCCGAGCTCGGTACCGGGCCCCCCCTCGAGGTCGAGTTATTGTGACGAGGGGTCGTTGCCA
AAGAGTGATCTGAGGGAAGTTAAAGGATACAGTTCCTTGTCTATAGGTTCTTGTCTTTGAGGGGGAGTTG
TTGTCTCTACCCCAGACCTGAAGCTCTCTTCTGGTGGGGCTGTTGGCTCTGGTCTGCTCTGAAGTCCCAT
GGCGGCCGCTCTCGAGTTAACAGATCTCTTGTACAGCTCGTCCATGCCGAGAGTGATCCCGGCGGCGGTC
ACGAACTCCAGCAGGACCATGTGATCGCGCTTCTCGTTGGGGTCTTTGCTCAGGGCGGACTGGGTGCTCA
GGTAGTGGTTGTCGGGCAGCAGCACGGGGCCGTCGCCGATGGGGGTGTTCTGCTGGTAGTGGTCGGCGAG
CTGCACGCTGCCGTCCTCGATGTTGTGGCGGATCTTGAAGTTCGCCTTGATGCCGTTCTTCTGCTTGTCG
GCCATGATATAGACGTTGTGGCTGTTGTAGTTGTACTCCAGCTTGTGCCCCAGGATGTTGCCGTCCTCCT
TGAAGTCGATGCCCTTCAGCTCGATGCGGTTCACCAGGGTGTCGCCCTCGAACTTCACCTCGGCGCGGGT
CTTGTAGTTGCCGTCGTCCTTGAAGAAGATGGTGCGCTCCTGGACGTAGCCTTCGGGCATGGCGGACTTG
AAGAAGTCGTGCTGCTTCATGTGGTCGGGGTAGCGGCTGAAGCACTGCACGCCGTAGGTCAGGGTGGTCA
CGAGGGTGGGCCAGGGCACGGGCAGCTTGCCGGTGGTGCAGATGAACTTCAGGGTCAGCTTGCCGTAGGT
GGCATCGCC
